Addgene plasmid #85107: pAM5081
Purpose: Ptrc-yfp-kaiC expressed from NSI-SpSm vector constructed by seamless assembly. Subcloned from pAM5080. Functional fusion expressed as full-length fusion protein expressed at WT levels.
Depositing lab: Susan Golden. Depositing organization: University of California, San Diego (UCSD). Publication: Dynamic localization of the cyanobacterial circadian clock proteins. Cohen SE, Erb ML, Selimkhanov J, Dong G, Hasty J, Pogliano J, Golden SS. Curr Biol. 2014 Aug 18;24(16):1836-44. doi: 10.1016/j.cub.2014.07.036. Epub 2014 Aug 7. PubMed 25127213.
Backbone
  Vector backbone: Ptrc-yfp-kaiC expressed from NS1 vector with SpSm resistance constructed by seamless assembly.
  Total vector size (bp): 7922
  Vector type: Bacterial Expression
Growth in bacteria
  Bacterial resistance: Spectinomycin and Streptomycin, 50 & 50 μg/mL
  Growth temperature: 37°C
  Growth strain: DH5alpha
  Copy number: Unknown
Gene/Insert
  Gene/Insert name: YFP-KaiC
  Species: Synechoccus elongatus PCC 7942
  Insert size (bp): 2328
  Tag / fusion protein: YFP (N terminal on insert)
Terms and licenses: Academic/Nonprofit Terms; Industry Terms: Not Available to Industry
How to cite: pAM5081 was a gift from Susan Golden (Addgene plasmid # 85107 ; http://n2t.net/addgene:85107 ; RRID:Addgene_85107)
