[The description below was written by a language model from this plasmid's Addgene catalogue record and pLannotate feature annotations shown in this document.]
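Description:
pAM5081 is a bacterial expression and chromosomal-targeting plasmid that carries a YFP-KaiC fusion for use in the cyanobacterium Synechococcus elongatus PCC 7942. The backbone is described as a neutral site I (NS1) vector built by seamless assembly and subcloned from pAM5080. Vectors of this type normally deliver their cargo into a neutral chromosomal locus by homologous recombination, although the feature table does not explicitly label the NS1 homology arms. An annotated hit to a Dictyostelium nucleoside diphosphate kinase is probably a similarity match to cyanobacterial flanking sequence rather than a true slime-mold gene. In E. coli the plasmid replicates from a high-copy ColE1/pMB1-type origin with the pBR322 bom region. It is selected with spectinomycin and streptomycin through aadA, which sits beside remnants of a class 1 integron cassette (Pc promoter and gentamicin-resistance fragments).

The payload is an EYFP coding sequence followed by a short gap and then kaiC, giving an N-terminally tagged version of the core KaiABC circadian clock protein. Expression is driven by the trc promoter with a lac operator and ends at the rrnB T2 terminator. A divergently oriented lacI gene under the lacIq promoter supplies repressor, so transcription is IPTG-responsive. The record states that the fusion is functional and is produced as a full-length protein at wild-type levels, and the associated work concerns the dynamic subcellular localization of the clock proteins, so the construct suits fluorescence imaging of KaiC in live cells. The catalogue lists a total size of 7,922 bp, whereas the sequenced record is 7,793 nt, a modest discrepancy that the record does not explain.
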