Features (pLannotate 1.2.2; 14 found; start..end, strand, type, name):
      1..589     +  rep_origin     ori: high-copy-number ColE1/pMB1/pBR322/pUC origin of replication
    775..915     -  misc_feature   bom: basis of mobility region from pBR322
   1134..1577    -  CDS            ndkC-1: NDKC_DICDI - Also known as gip17, ndkB. Experimental evidence at protein level: Swiss-Prot protein existence level 1. Major role in the synthesis of nucleoside triphosphates other than ATP. From Dictyostelium discoideum (Slime mold).
   1944..2732    -  CDS            aadA: S3AD_ECOLX - Experimental evidence at protein level: Swiss-Prot protein existence level 1. Mediates bacterial resistance to the antibiotics streptomycin and spectinomycin. From Escherichia coli.
   2739..2795    -  CDS            GmR (fragment): gentamycin acetyltransferase; aacC1; confers resistance to gentamycin
   2971..2994    -  promoter       Pc promoter (fragment): intI1 (promoter lies within the coding sequence); class 1 integron promoter
   2974..3117    -  CDS            YPR2_ECOLX (fragment): Protein predicted: Swiss-Prot protein existence level 4. From Escherichia coli.
   3241..4323    -  CDS            lacI: lac repressor; lacI; The lac repressor binds to the lac operator to inhibit transcription in E. coli. This inhibition can be relieved by adding lactose or isopropyl-β-D-thiogalactopyranoside (IPTG).
   4324..4401    -  promoter       lacIq promoter: lacI (mutant); In the lacIq allele, a single base change in the promoter boosts expression of the lacI gene about 10-fold.
   4469..4498    +  promoter       trc promoter: strong E. coli promoter; hybrid between the trp and lac UV5 promoters
   4506..4522    +  protein_bind   lac operator: The lac repressor binds to the lac operator to inhibit transcription in E. coli. This inhibition can be relieved by adding lactose or isopropyl-β-D-thiogalactopyranoside (IPTG). lac repressor encoded by lacI
   4558..5274    +  CDS            EYFP: EYFP is a basic (constitutively fluorescent) green/yellow fluorescent protein published in 1996, derived from Aequorea victoria. It is reported to be a very rapidly-maturing weak dimer with high acid sensitivity.
   5326..6882    +  CDS            kaiC: KAIC_SYNE7 - Experimental evidence at protein level: Swiss-Prot protein existence level 1. Core component of the KaiABC clock protein complex, which constitutes the main circadian regulator in cyanobacteria. Binds to DNA. The KaiABC complex may act as a promoter-nonspecific transcription regulator that represses transcription, possibly by acting on the state of chromosome compaction. From Synechococcus elongatus (strain PCC 7942 / FACHB-805) (Anacystis nidulans R2).
   6909..6936    +  terminator     rrnB T2 terminator: transcription terminator T2 from the E. coli rrnB gene
>Addgene plasmid #85107 | pAM5081 | addgene full sequence | sequence record 180104 | Addgene NGS Result
TTGAGATCCTTTTTTTCTGCGCGTAATCTGCTGCTTGCAAACAAAAAAACCACCGCTACCAGCGGTGGTT
TGTTTGCCGGATCAAGAGCTACCAACTCTTTTTCCGAAGGTAACTGGCTTCAGCAGAGCGCAGATACCAA
ATACTGTCCTTCTAGTGTAGCCGTAGTTAGGCCACCACTTCAAGAACTCTGTAGCACCGCCTACATACCT
CGCTCTGCTAATCCTGTTACCAGTGGCTGCTGCCAGTGGCGATAAGTCGTGTCTTACCGGGTTGGACTCA
AGACGATAGTTACCGGATAAGGCGCAGCGGTCGGGCTGAACGGGGGGTTCGTGCACACAGCCCAGCTTGG
AGCGAACGACCTACACCGAACTGAGATACCTACAGCGTGAGCTATGAGAAAGCGCCACGCTTCCCGAAGG
GAGAAAGGCGGACAGGTATCCGGTAAGCGGCAGGGTCGGAACAGGAGAGCGCACGAGGGAGCTTCCAGGG
GGAAACGCCTGGTATCTTTATAGTCCTGTCGGGTTTCGCCACCTCTGACTTGAGCGTCGATTTTTGTGAT
GCTCGTCAGGGGGGCGGAGCCTATGGAAAAACGCCAGCAACGCGGCCTTTTTACGGTTCCTGGCCTTTTG
CTGGCCTTTTGCTCACATGTTCTTTCCTGCGTTATCCCCTGATTCTGTGGATAACCGTATTACCGCCTTT
GAGTGAGCTGATACCGCTCGCCGCAGCCGAACGACCGAGCGCAGCGAGTCAGTGAGCGAGGAAGCGGAAG
AGCGCCTGATGCGGTATTTTCTCCTTACGCATCTGTGCGGTATTTCACACCGCATATGGTGCACTCTCAG
TACAATCTGCTCTGATGCCGCATAGTTAAGCCAGTATACACTCCGCTATCGCTACGTGACTGGGTCATGG
CTGCGCCCCGACACCCGCCAACACCCGCTGACGCGCCCTGACGGGCTTGTCTGCTCCCGCCATCCGCTTA
CAGACAAGCTCCGCGGCGGAGCGCTGCTTTCTTGGCAAGCGGTCGCCAGCCCCAACGCCAGGGCTGCCAG
CCCGAAACAGCGGGGCAAGGCAGCTTGGAAGGGCGATCGCAGCACGGGCATGGCAATGTCTCTCTGAAGG
AATGCAGACCTTATTCGTACAGCCAGGGTTGAATCGTGGGGGTCCAATCACTTAGCTCTGCTGGGCTAAA
CCAGAGAGCAATTTCCTGTTGTGCTGTTTCGATTGCATCCGAGCCATGGATGATGTTGCGGCCAATATTG
ACACCAAAATCACCACGGATGGTGCCCGGTTCTGCCGTCAGCGGATTGGTAGCGCCGATCAACTTGCGAG
CAGCCGCCACAACGCCTTCGCCTTCCAAGACGATCGCCACGATCGGCCCAGAGGTGATGAACTCGACGAG
GCCATTGAAGAAGGGGCGCTCGCGGTGGACAGCATAGTGCTGTTCGGCCAGCTCGCGACTGGGCTTCAGC
TGCTTTAGGCCCACCAGTTTGAAGCCTTTTTGCTCAAAGCGGCCGATGATCGTACCGACCAAACCCCGCT
GAACGCCATCGGGCTTGATGGCAATAAATGTGCGTTCCACAGACATCTAGATAGTCCTCAAGACGAGGCA
AGCATTGAGCTTGCCTTCCTATGGTTCGGGATCACTGGGATTCTTGACAAGCGATCGCGGTCACATCGCT
ATCTCTTAGGACTTCGCAGCGGGCGAGTCGGATTGACCCGGTAGGGATTTCGCCAGATCAATGCCCGTGG
TTTGTTTCAGCTTCTCCAGCAAGCTAGCGATTTGGGTAGCGCTGCCTTCCCCTTCGCCAATCACAGTGAT
CGACTCCACGTCGATATCTGGCACGGTGCCTGAAAGCGTGACGAGCAGCTAGCATCGCGCGCGCGCGCGC
GGATGCTAGCGGCGCGCCAAAAAAAAGCCCGCTCATTAGGCGGGCTGGCCGGCCTTGCCGACTACCTTGG
TGATCTCGCCTTTCACGTAGTGGACAAATTCTTCCAACTGATCTGCGCGCGAGGCCAAGCGATCTTCTTC
TTGTCCAAGATAAGCCTGTCTAGCTTCAAGTATGACGGGCTGATACTGGGCCGGCAGGCGCTCCATTGCC
CAGTCGGCAGCGACATCCTTCGGCGCGATTTTGCCGGTTACTGCGCTGTACCAAATGCGGGACAACGTAA
GCACTACATTTCGCTCATCGCCAGCCCAGTCGGGCGGCGAGTTCCATAGCGTTAAGGTTTCATTTAGCGC
CTCAAATAGATCCTGTTCAGGAACCGGATCAAAGAGTTCCTCCGCCGCTGGACCTACCAAGGCAACGCTA
TGTTCTCTTGCTTTTGTCAGCAAGATAGCCAGATCAATGTCGATCGTGGCTGGCTCGAAGATACCTGCAA
GAATGTCATTGCGCTGCCATTCTCCAAATTGCAGTTCGCGCTTAGCTGGATAACGCCACGGAATGATGTC
GTCGTGCACAACAATGGTGACTTCTACAGCGCGGAGAATCTCGCTCTCTCCAGGGGAAGCCGAAGTTTCC
AAAAGGTCGTTGATCAAAGCTCGCCGCGTTGTTTCATCAAGCCTTACGGTCACCGTAACCAGCAAATCAA
TATCACTGTGTGGCTTCAGGCCGCCATCCACTGCGGAGCCGTACAAATGTACGGCCAGCAACGTCGGTTC
GAGATGGCGCTCGATGACGCCAACTACCTCTGATAGTTGAGTCGATACTTCGGCGATCACCGCTTCCCTC
ATGATGTTTAACTTTGTTTTAGGGCGACTGCCCTGCTGCGTAACATCGTTGCTGCTCCATAACATCAAAC
ATCGACCCACGGCGTAACGCGCTTGCTGCTTGGATGCCCGAGGCATAGACTGTACCCCAAAAAAACAGTC
ATAACAAGCCATGAAAACCGCCACTGCGCCGTTACCACCGCTGCGTTCGGTCAAGGTTCTGGACCAGTTG
CGTGAGCGCATACGCTACTTGCATTACAGCTTACGAACCGAACAGGCTTATGTCCACTGGGTTCGTGCCT
TCATCCGTTTCCACGGTGTGCGTCACCCGGCAACCTTGGGCAGCAGCGAAGTCGAGGCATTTCTGTCCTG
GCTGGCGAACGAGCGCAAGGTTTCGGTCTCCACGCATTCGAAACCGGTATCCCGCCGCCGCCGCCGGATA
CCGGTTAATAGTACCTGTGAAGTGAAAAATGGCGCACATTGTGCGACATTTTTTTCTCGAGCAGGTAGTC
GGCCAATAACCCAGGGATTTTCACTGCCCGCTTTCCAGTCGGGAAACCTGTCGTGCCAGCTGCATTAATG
AATCGGCCAACGCGCGGGGAGAGGCGGTTTGCGTATTGGGCGCCAGGGTGGTTTTTCTTTTCACCAGTGA
GACGGGCAACAGCTGATTGCCCTTCACCGCCTGGCCCTGAGAGAGTTGCAGCAAGCGGTCCACGCTGGTT
TGCCCCAGCAGGCGAAAATCCTGTTTGATGGTGGTTAACGGCGGGATATAACATGAGCTGTCTTCGGTAT
CGTCGTATCCCACTACCGAGATATCCGCACCAACGCGCAGCCCGGACTCGGTAATGGCGCGCATTGCGCC
CAGCGCCATCTGATCGTTGGCAACCAGCATCGCAGTGGGAACGATGCCCTCATTCAGCATTTGCATGGTT
TGTTGAAAACCGGACATGGCACTCCAGTCGCCTTCCCGTTCCGCTATCGGCTGAATTTGATTGCGAGTGA
GATATTTATGCCAGCCAGCCAGACGCAGACGCGCCGAGACAGAACTTAATGGGCCCGCTAACAGCGCGAT
TTGCTGGTGACCCAATGCGACCAGATGCTCCACGCCCAGTCGCGTACCGTCTTCATGGGAGAAAATAATA
CTGTTGATGGGTGTCTGGTCAGAGACATCAAGAAATAACGCCGGAACATTAGTGCAGGCAGCTTCCACAG
CAATGGCATCCTGGTCATCCAGCGGATAGTTAATGATCAGCCCACTGACGCGTTGCGCGAGAAGATTGTG
CACCGCCGCTTTACAGGCTTCGACGCCGCTTCGTTCTACCATCGACACCACCACGCTGGCACCCAGTTGA
TCGGCGCGAGATTTAATCGCCGCGACAATTTGCGACGGCGCGTGCAGGGCCAGACTGGAGGTGGCAACGC
CAATCAGCAACGACTGTTTGCCCGCCAGTTGTTGTGCCACGCGGTTGGGAATGTAATTCAGCTCCGCCAT
CGCCGCTTCCACTTTTTCCCGCGTTTTCGCAGAAACGTGGCTGGCCTGGTTCACCACGCGGGAAACGGTC
TGATAAGAGACACCGGCATACTCTGCGACATCGTATAACGTTACTGGTTTCACATTCACCACCCTGAATT
GACTCTCTTCCGGGCGCTATCATGCCATACCGCGAAAGGTTTTGCACCATTCGATGGTGTCAACGTAAAT
GCATGCCGCTTCGCCTTCGCGCGCGAATTGATCTGCGGCGGCCGCCTGAAATGAGCTGTTGACAATTAAT
CATCCGGCTCGTATAATGTGTGGAATTGTGAGCGGATAACAATTTCACACGCATGCGGATCCTAAGGAGG
AAAAAAAATGGTGAGCAAGGGCGAGGAGCTGTTCACCGGGGTGGTGCCCATCCTGGTCGAGCTGGACGGC
GACGTAAACGGCCACAAGTTCAGCGTGTCCGGCGAGGGCGAGGGCGATGCCACCTACGGCAAGCTGACCC
TGAAGTTCATCTGCACCACCGGCAAGCTGCCCGTGCCCTGGCCCACCCTCGTGACCACCTTCGGCTACGG
CCTGCAGTGCTTCGCCCGCTACCCCGACCACATGAAGCAGCACGACTTCTTCAAGTCCGCCATGCCCGAA
GGCTACGTCCAGGAGCGCACCATCTTCTTCAAGGACGACGGCAACTACAAGACCCGCGCCGAGGTGAGGT
TCGAGGGCGACACCCTGGTGAACCGCATCGAGCTGAAGGGCATCGACTTCAAGGAGGACGGCAACATCCT
GGGGCACAAGCTGGAGTACAACTACAACAGCCACAACGTCTATATCATGGCCGACAAGCAGAAGAACGGC
ATCAAGGTGAACTTCAAGATCCGCCACAACATCGAGGACGGCAGCGTGCAGCTCGCCGACCACTACCAGC
AGAACACCCCCATCGGCGACGGCCCCGTGCTGCTGCCCGACAACCACTACCTGAGCTACCAGTCCGCCCT
GAGCAAAGACCCCAACGAGAAGCGCGATCACATGGTCCTGCTGGAGTTCGTGACCGCCGCCGGGATCACT
CTCGGCATGGACGAGCTGTACAAGGAACAGAAGCTTATCAGCGAAGAAGATCTGGGCTCTGGATCGGGTT
CAGGAATGACTTCCGCTGAGATGACTAGCCCTAATAATAATTCTGAGCACCAAGCCATCGCTAAGATGCG
CACGATGATTGAAGGCTTTGATGATATTAGTCATGGCGGTCTTCCAATCGGGCGATCGACCCTCGTTAGT
GGTACTTCAGGAACCGGCAAGACCCTTTTTTCTATTCAATTTCTCTATAACGGTATTATCGAGTTTGATG
AGCCTGGGGTTTTCGTTACTTTCGAAGAGACCCCGCAAGATATCATTAAAAACGCCCGTAGTTTTGGCTG
GGATTTAGCCAAGCTGGTCGATGAGGGCAAACTATTTATTCTTGATGCTTCACCCGATCCAGAAGGTCAA
GAGGTTGTTGGCGGCTTCGATCTCTCTGCTCTGATTGAGCGGATTAATTATGCAATTCAAAAGTATCGAG
CGCGGCGGGTTTCAATTGACTCGGTCACGTCCGTTTTCCAGCAATATGATGCCTCTTCTGTGGTTCGCCG
CGAACTCTTTCGGTTGGTAGCTCGCCTAAAACAAATTGGGGCAACTACGGTCATGACCACCGAGCGTATC
GAGGAATATGGCCCGATCGCTCGTTACGGTGTTGAGGAATTTGTCTCCGATAACGTCGTGATTCTCCGCA
ACGTTTTGGAAGGGGAGCGCCGTCGCCGCACCCTCGAAATCCTCAAGCTACGTGGCACCAGCCACATGAA
AGGGGAATATCCGTTCACGATTACGGATCATGGCATCAATATCTTCCCGCTCGGGGCAATGCGCCTTACG
CAGCGATCGTCGAACGTGCGTGTTTCATCTGGTGTCGTCCGACTCGATGAAATGTGTGGTGGGGGCTTCT
TTAAGGACTCAATCATTCTGGCAACTGGCGCTACAGGCACTGGTAAAACTCTGTTAGTTAGCCGTTTCGT
TGAGAATGCTTGTGCTAACAAAGAGCGGGCGATTCTGTTCGCTTATGAAGAGTCACGAGCTCAGCTGCTC
CGCAATGCCTATTCATGGGGAATGGACTTTGAGGAGATGGAGCGCCAAAACCTCCTCAAAATTGTTTGCG
CCTATCCTGAATCTGCAGGTCTTGAAGACCATTTGCAGATTATTAAGTCGGAGATCAATGACTTTAAGCC
AGCTCGTATTGCAATCGACTCCCTCTCTGCTTTGGCGCGGGGCGTTAGCAACAATGCCTTCCGCCAATTT
GTAATTGGTGTCACTGGCTACGCGAAACAAGAAGAAATCACGGGACTATTCACAAATACCAGTGATCAAT
TTATGGGAGCGCATTCGATTACTGACTCCCATATCTCAACAATTACGGATACGATTATCTTGCTCCAATA
CGTCGAGATTCGTGGCGAAATGTCCCGCGCCATTAACGTCTTCAAGATGCGCGGATCTTGGCATGACAAA
GCAATCCGCGAATTCATGATCAGCGACAAAGGGCCGGACATCAAGGATTCTTTCCGGAACTTTGAGCGGA
TTATTTCAGGTTCGCCAACACGGATTACCGTCGATGAGAAAAGCGAACTCTCGCGAATTGTGCGCGGCGT
TCAAGAAAAAGGGCCGGAGAGCTAGAAATGAAGGAGCTCCCCGGCAGGAGAAGGCCATCCTGACGGATGG
CCTTTTTGAAGCTTTCTAGAATCGGGGGCCCCCGGGGGGATTCTAGATTCTGGAGCAGGAAGATGTCGCG
GGCATTAGCACCAGCGGTCTGCCAAGCCTCCGCCAGCCGTTGGGTCCCTTCCGCTTGAGCTTTTCCATCT
TCGACGATACGGGCGGCGGCCCCCCGCGCTTCCGCGATCGCCCGTTTACAAGCTGCCTCAGCTGGGGCGA
TCACATCGGCTTGAAGTTGCTGCTGCACCTGTTTGATCCGCTCCTGCTGCACAGGGAGTTCTGCTTGGCT
ACGAGCGACTTCGGTAGCAATGTCCGCTTCAGCTTCGGCCACCACCGCTTCGCGCCGCGTCAACGCATCC
TGAATCCGGCGCTCGGCCTCGGCTTGGGCGATCGCTACATCGCGATCGATCCGACGCAGGGCCGTGATCT
TGTCATTTTCGGCCGTTTGGATCGCAGAGGCAGCCTGGGCATCGGCTTCAGCAATTCGGGCATCTCGCTG
CAGATCAGCCCGCTGCTTGCGTCCACTAGCCGAGAGATAACCGACCTCATCGGAAATGTTCTGGACTTGC
AGCGTATCGAGGACTAGACCCAGCTGCTCAAGGTCATCCTCCGCCTCTTCCAGCAGACTTTTGGCAAAGG
CAATTTTGTCCTCGTTGATCTGCTCCGGCGTGAGGCTGGCTAAAACACCACGCAAGTTGCCTTCGAGGGT
CTCCTTGGCAATTTGCTCGATTTCCTTACGGTTTTTGCCAAGCAGCCGCTCGATCGCGTTGTGGATGGTC
GGTTCTTCCCCAGCAATCTTGATATTGGCAACGCCTTCAACAGTCAGGGGAATGCCGAGCGTCAGACCCC
GTAGAAAAGATCAAAGGATCTTC
